Addgene plasmid #134735: pDest40 DHFR.dn-cHSF1
Purpose: Mammalian expression vector for constitutively active dominant-negative HSF1 fused to DHFR destabilized domain
Depositing lab: Matthew D. Shoulders. Depositing organization: Massachusetts Institute of Technology. Publication: Transportable, Chemical Genetic Methodology for the Small Molecule-Mediated Inhibition of Heat Shock Factor 1. Moore CL, Dewal MB, Nekongo EE, Santiago S, Lu NB, Levine SS, Shoulders MD. ACS Chem Biol. 2016 Jan 15;11(1):200-10. doi: 10.1021/acschembio.5b00740. Epub 2015 Nov 19. PubMed 26502114.
Backbone
  Vector backbone: pcDNA DEST40
  Backbone manufacturer: Invitrogen
  Backbone size w/o insert (bp): 5537
  Total vector size (bp): 7130
  Vector type: Mammalian Expression
  Selectable markers: Neomycin (select with G418)
Growth in bacteria
  Bacterial resistance: Ampicillin, 100 μg/mL
  Growth temperature: 37°C
  Growth strain: DH5alpha
  Copy number: High Copy
Gene/Insert
  Gene/Insert name: DHFR.dn-cHSF1
  Species: H. sapiens (human)
  Insert size (bp): 1593
  Mutation: Deletion of amino acids 186-202, 379−529
  GenBank ID: NM_005526.4
  Entrez Gene: HSF1 (a.k.a. HSTF1)
  Promoter: CMV
  Tag / fusion protein: DHFR (N terminal on insert)
  Cloning method: Gateway Cloning
  Sequencing primers: 5′ CGCAAATGGGCGGTAGGCGTG; 3′ TAGAAGGCACAGTCGAGG
Terms and licenses: Academic/Nonprofit Terms; Industry Terms: Not Available to Industry
How to cite: pDest40 DHFR.dn-cHSF1 was a gift from Matthew D. Shoulders (Addgene plasmid # 134735 ; http://n2t.net/addgene:134735 ; RRID:Addgene_134735)
