[The description below was written by a language model from this plasmid's Addgene catalogue record and pLannotate feature annotations shown in this document.]
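Description:
pDest40 DHFR.dn-cHSF1 is a 7.1 kb mammalian expression plasmid built by Gateway recombination into the Invitrogen pcDNA DEST40 backbone. It is maintained in E. coli through a high-copy ColE1/pUC-type origin and an ampicillin resistance (β-lactamase) gene, and it also carries an f1 phage origin. For selection in mammalian cells, an SV40 enhancer/early promoter drives a neomycin phosphotransferase gene followed by an SV40 polyadenylation signal, allowing G418 selection of stable transfectants.

The expression cassette uses the human CMV immediate-early enhancer and promoter, with a T7 promoter just downstream, and ends in the bovine growth hormone polyadenylation signal. Between the attB1 and attB2 sites left by the Gateway reaction lies the roughly 1.6 kb insert: an E. coli dihydrofolate reductase destabilizing domain fused to the N-terminus of a modified human HSF1. The HSF1 portion lacks amino acids 186–202 and 379–529. The record describes the resulting protein as a constitutively active, dominant-negative form of heat shock factor 1. A backbone-derived V5 epitope sequence sits after attB2, but the record does not state whether it is read in frame with the insert.

DHFR destabilizing domains generally cause rapid degradation of the fused protein unless a stabilizing small-molecule ligand, typically trimethoprim, is present. The fusion should therefore make levels of the dominant-negative HSF1 adjustable by dosing. This matches the stated purpose and the associated work on small molecule-mediated inhibition of HSF1, where the construct serves as a transportable chemical genetic tool for suppressing the heat shock response in mammalian cells.
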