Features (pLannotate 1.2.2; 24 found; start..end, strand, type, name):
     28..80      -  misc_feature   bom (fragment): basis of mobility region from pBR322
    235..614     +  enhancer       CMV enhancer: human cytomegalovirus immediate early enhancer
    615..818     +  promoter       CMV promoter: human cytomegalovirus (CMV) immediate early promoter
    814..847     +  LTR            5' LTR (truncated) (fragment): truncated 5' long terminal repeat (LTR) from HIV-1
    863..881     +  promoter       T7 promoter: promoter for bacteriophage T7 RNA polymerase
    911..935     +  protein_bind   attB1: mutant version of attB; recombination site for the Gateway® BP reaction BP Clonase™
    962..1437    +  CDS            ecDHFR (fragment): E. coli dihydrofolate reductase; folA
   1463..2551    +  CDS            HSF1 (fragment): HSF1_HUMAN - Also known as HSTF1. Experimental evidence at protein level: Swiss-Prot protein existence level 1. (Microbial infection) Plays a role in latent human immunodeficiency virus (HIV-1) transcriptional reactivation. Binds to the HIV-1 long terminal repeat promoter (LTR) to reactivate viral transcription by recruiting cellular transcriptional elongation factors, such as CDK9, CCNT1 and EP300. From Homo sapiens (Human).
   2578..2602    -  protein_bind   attB2: mutant version of attB; recombination site for the Gateway® BP reaction BP Clonase™
   2628..2669    +  CDS            V5 tag: epitope tag from simian virus 5
   2725..2949    +  polyA_signal   bGH poly(A) signal: bovine growth hormone polyadenylation signal
   2953..2974    +  promoter       SV40 promoter (fragment): SV40 enhancer and early promoter
   2995..3423    +  rep_origin     f1 ori (sequence partly withheld): f1 bacteriophage origin of replication; arrow indicates direction of (+) strand synthesis
   3437..3766    +  promoter       SV40 promoter: SV40 enhancer and early promoter
   3833..4624    +  CDS            neo: KKA2_KLEPN - Also known as kan, nptII. Experimental evidence at protein level: Swiss-Prot protein existence level 1. Resistance to kanamycin, neomycin, paromomycin, ribostamycin, butirosin and gentamicin B. From Klebsiella pneumoniae.
   4650..4808    +  CDS            ble (fragment): BLE_KLEPN - Experimental evidence at protein level: Swiss-Prot protein existence level 1. Binding protein with a strong affinity to the bleomycin family of antibiotics. Binds to CL990; an antimitotic-antibiotic compound. From Klebsiella pneumoniae.
   4803..4924    +  polyA_signal   SV40 poly(A) signal: SV40 polyadenylation signal
   4997..5013    -  protein_bind   lac operator: The lac repressor binds to the lac operator to inhibit transcription in E. coli. This inhibition can be relieved by adding lactose or isopropyl-β-D-thiogalactopyranoside (IPTG). lac repressor encoded by lacI
   5021..5051    -  promoter       lac promoter: promoter for the E. coli lac operon
   5066..5087    -  protein_bind   CAP binding site: CAP binding activates transcription in the presence of cAMP. E. coli catabolite activator protein
   5100..5192    -  CDS            lacI (fragment): lac repressor; lacI; The lac repressor binds to the lac operator to inhibit transcription in E. coli. This inhibition can be relieved by adding lactose or isopropyl-β-D-thiogalactopyranoside (IPTG).
   5375..5963    -  rep_origin     ori: high-copy-number ColE1/pMB1/pBR322/pUC origin of replication
   6134..6994    -  CDS            AmpR: β-lactamase; bla; confers resistance to ampicillin, carbenicillin, and related antibiotics
   6995..7099    -  promoter       AmpR promoter: bla
>Addgene plasmid #134735 | pDest40 DHFR.dn-cHSF1 | addgene full sequence | sequence record 271739 | Addgene NGS Result
GACGGATCGGGAGATCTCCCGATCCCCTATGGTGCACTCTCAGTACAATCTGCTCTGATGCCGCATAGTT
AAGCCAGTATCTGCTCCCTGCTTGTGTGTTGGAGGTCGCTGAGTAGTGCGCGAGCAAAATTTAAGCTACA
ACAAGGCAAGGCTTGACCGACAATTGCATGAAGAATCTGCTTAGGGTTAGGCGTTTTGCGCTGCTTCGCG
ATGTACGGGCCAGATATACGCGTTGACATTGATTATTGACTAGTTATTAATAGTAATCAATTACGGGGTC
ATTAGTTCATAGCCCATATATGGAGTTCCGCGTTACATAACTTACGGTAAATGGCCCGCCTGGCTGACCG
CCCAACGACCCCCGCCCATTGACGTCAATAATGACGTATGTTCCCATAGTAACGCCAATAGGGACTTTCC
ATTGACGTCAATGGGTGGAGTATTTACGGTAAACTGCCCACTTGGCAGTACATCAAGTGTATCATATGCC
AAGTACGCCCCCTATTGACGTCAATGACGGTAAATGGCCCGCCTGGCATTATGCCCAGTACATGACCTTA
TGGGACTTTCCTACTTGGCAGTACATCTACGTATTAGTCATCGCTATTACCATGGTGATGCGGTTTTGGC
AGTACATCAATGGGCGTGGATAGCGGTTTGACTCACGGGGATTTCCAAGTCTCCACCCCATTGACGTCAA
TGGGAGTTTGTTTTGGCACCAAAATCAACGGGACTTTCCAAAATGTCGTAACAACTCCGCCCCATTGACG
CAAATGGGCGGTAGGCGTGTACGGTGGGAGGTCTATATAAGCAGAGCTCTCTGGCTAACTAGAGAACCCA
CTGCTTACTGGCTTATCGAAATTAATACGACTCACTATAGGGAGACCCAAGCTGGCTAGTTAAGCTATCA
ACAAGTTTGTACAAAAAAGCAGGCTTTAAAGGAACCAATTCAGTCGACACCATGATCAGTCTGATTGCGG
CGTTAGCGGTAGATTACGTTATCGGCATGGAAAACGCCATGCCGTGGAACCTGCCTGCCGATCTCGCCTG
GTTTAAACGCAACACCTTAAATAAACCCGTGATTATGGGCCGCCATACCTGGGAATCAATCGGTCGTCCG
TTGCCAGGACGCAAAAATATTATCCTCAGCAGTCAACCGAGTACGGACGATCGCGTAACGTGGGTGAAGT
CGGTGGATGAAGCCATCGCGGCGTGTGGTGACGTACCAGAAATCATGGTGATTGGCGGCGGTCGCGTTAT
TGAACAGTTCTTGCCAAAAGCGCAAAAACTGTATCTGACGCATATCGACGCAGAAGTGGAAGGCGACACC
CATTTCCCGGATTACGAGCCGGATGACTGGGAATCGGTATTCAGCGAATTCCACGATGCTGATGCGCAGA
ACTCTCACAGCTATTGCTTTGAGATTCTGGAGCGGCGAGCAGGAAGTGGAAGTGGATCCGCCATGGATCT
GCCCGTGGGCCCCGGCGCGGCGGGGCCCAGCAACGTCCCGGCCTTCCTGACCAAGCTGTGGACCCTCGTG
AGCGACCCGGACACCGACGCGCTCATCTGCTGGAGCCCGAGCGGGAACAGCTTCCACGTGTTCGACCAGG
GCCAGTTTGCCAAGGAGGTGCTGCCCAAGTACTTCAAGCACAACAACATGGCCAGCTTCGTGCGGCAGCT
CAACATGTATGGCTTCCGGAAAGTGGTCCACATCGAGCAGGGCGGCCTGGTCAAGCCAGAGAGAGACGAC
ACGGAGTTCCAGCACCCATGCTTCCTGCGTGGCCAGGAGCAGCTCCTTGAGAACATCAAGAGGAAAGTGA
CCAGTGTGTCCACCCTGAAGAGTGAAGACATAAAGATCCGCCAGGACAGCGTCACCAAGCTGCTGACGGA
CGTGCAGCTGATGAAGGGGAAGCAGGAGTGCATGGACTCCAAGCTCCTGGCCATGAAGCATGAGAATGAG
GCTCTGTGGCGGGAGGTGGCCAGCCTTCGGCAGAAGCATGCCCAGCAACAGAAAGTCATCCTGGGGGTGA
AGAGAAAGATCCCCCTGATGCTGAACGACAGTGGCTCAGCACATTCCATGCCCAAGTATAGCCGGCAGTT
CTCCCTGGAGCACGTCCACGGCTCGGGCCCCTACTCGGCCCCCTCCCCAGCCTACAGCAGCTCCAGCCTC
TACGCCCCTGATGCTGTGGCCAGCTCTGGACCCATCATCTCCGACATCACCGAGCTGGCTCCTGCCAGCC
CCATGGCCTCCCCCGGCGGGAGCATAGACGAGAGGCCCCTATCCAGCAGCCCCCTGGTGCGTGTCAAGGA
GGAGCCCCCCAGCCCGCCTCAGAGCCCCCGGGTAGAGGAGGCGAGTCCCGGGCGCCCATCTTCCGTGGAC
ACCCTCTTGTCCCCGACCGCCCTCATTGACTCCATCCTGCGGGAGAGTGAACCTGCCCCCGCCTCCGTCA
CAGCCCTCACGGACGCCAGGGGCCACACGGACACCGAGGGCCGGCCTCCCTCCCCCCCGCCCACCTCCAC
CCCTGAAAAGTGCCTCAGCGTAGCCTGCCTGTAGGCGGCCGCACTCGAGATATCTAGACCCAGCTTTCTT
GTACAAAGTGGTTGATCTAGAGGGCCCGCGGTTCGAAGGTAAGCCTATCCCTAACCCTCTCCTCGGTCTC
GATTCTACGCGTACCGGTCATCATCACCATCACCATTGAGTTTAAACCCGCTGATCAGCCTCGACTGTGC
CTTCTAGTTGCCAGCCATCTGTTGTTTGCCCCTCCCCCGTGCCTTCCTTGACCCTGGAAGGTGCCACTCC
CACTGTCCTTTCCTAATAAAATGAGGAAATTGCATCGCATTGTCTGAGTAGGTGTCATTCTATTCTGGGG
GGTGGGGTGGGGCAGGACAGCAAGGGGGAGGATTGGGAAGACAATAGCAGGCATGCTGGGGATGCGGTGG
GCTCTATGGCTTCTGAGGCGGAAAGAACCAGCTGGGGCTCTAGGGGGTATCCCC
[124 nt withheld, positions 2995-3118]
C
[91 nt withheld, positions 3120-3210]
A
[49 nt withheld, positions 3212-3260]
CCTTTGACGTTGGAGTCCACGTTCTTT
[37 nt withheld, positions 3288-3324]
ACCCTATCTCGGTCTATTCTTTTGATTTATAAGGGATTTTGCCGATTTCGGCCTATTGGTTAAAAAATGA
GCTGATTTAACAAAAATTTAACGCGAATTAATTCTGTGGAATGTGTGTCAGTTAGGGTGTGGAAAGTCCC
CAGGCTCCCCAGCAGGCAGAAGTATGCAAAGCATGCATCTCAATTAGTCAGCAACCAGGTGTGGAAAGTC
CCCAGGCTCCCCAGCAGGCAGAAGTATGCAAAGCATGCATCTCAATTAGTCAGCAACCATAGTCCCGCCC
CTAACTCCGCCCATCCCGCCCCTAACTCCGCCCAGTTCCGCCCATTCTCCGCCCCATGGCTGACTAATTT
TTTTTATTTATGCAGAGGCCGAGGCCGCCTCTGCCTCTGAGCTATTCCAGAAGTAGTGAGGAGGCTTTTT
TGGAGGCCTAGGCTTTTGCAAAAAGCTCCCGGGAGCTTGTATATCCATTTTCGGATCTGATCAAGAGACA
GGATGAGGATCGTTTCGCATGATTGAACAAGATGGATTGCACGCAGGTTCTCCGGCCGCTTGGGTGGAGA
GGCTATTCGGCTATGACTGGGCACAACAGACAATCGGCTGCTCTGATGCCGCCGTGTTCCGGCTGTCAGC
GCAGGGGCGCCCGGTTCTTTTTGTCAAGACCGACCTGTCCGGTGCCCTGAATGAACTGCAGGACGAGGCA
GCGCGGCTATCGTGGCTGGCCACGACGGGCGTTCCTTGCGCAGCTGTGCTCGACGTTGTCACTGAAGCGG
GAAGGGACTGGCTGCTATTGGGCGAAGTGCCGGGGCAGGATCTCCTGTCATCTCACCTTGCTCCTGCCGA
GAAAGTATCCATCATGGCTGATGCAATGCGGCGGCTGCATACGCTTGATCCGGCTACCTGCCCATTCGAC
CACCAAGCGAAACATCGCATCGAGCGAGCACGTACTCGGATGGAAGCCGGTCTTGTCGATCAGGATGATC
TGGACGAAGAGCATCAGGGGCTCGCGCCAGCCGAACTGTTCGCCAGGCTCAAGGCGCGCATGCCCGACGG
CGAGGATCTCGTCGTGACCCATGGCGATGCCTGCTTGCCGAATATCATGGTGGAAAATGGCCGCTTTTCT
GGATTCATCGACTGTGGCCGGCTGGGTGTGGCGGACCGCTATCAGGACATAGCGTTGGCTACCCGTGATA
TTGCTGAAGAGCTTGGCGGCGAATGGGCTGACCGCTTCCTCGTGCTTTACGGTATCGCCGCTCCCGATTC
GCAGCGCATCGCCTTCTATCGCCTTCTTGACGAGTTCTTCTGAGCGGGACTCTGGGGTTCGCGAAATGAC
CGACCAAGCGACGCCCAACCTGCCATCACGAGATTTCGATTCCACCGCCGCCTTCTATGAAAGGTTGGGC
TTCGGAATCGTTTTCCGGGACGCCGGCTGGATGATCCTCCAGCGCGGGGATCTCATGCTGGAGTTCTTCG
CCCACCCCAACTTGTTTATTGCAGCTTATAATGGTTACAAATAAAGCAATAGCATCACAAATTTCACAAA
TAAAGCATTTTTTTCACTGCATTCTAGTTGTGGTTTGTCCAAACTCATCAATGTATCTTATCATGTCTGT
ATACCGTCGACCTCTAGCTAGAGCTTGGCGTAATCATGGTCATAGCTGTTTCCTGTGTGAAATTGTTATC
CGCTCACAATTCCACACAACATACGAGCCGGAAGCATAAAGTGTAAAGCCTGGGGTGCCTAATGAGTGAG
CTAACTCACATTAATTGCGTTGCGCTCACTGCCCGCTTTCCAGTCGGGAAACCTGTCGTGCCAGCTGCAT
TAATGAATCGGCCAACGCGCGGGGAGAGGCGGTTTGCGTATTGGGCGCTCTTCCGCTTCCTCGCTCACTG
ACTCGCTGCGCTCGGTCGTTCGGCTGCGGCGAGCGGTATCAGCTCACTCAAAGGCGGTAATACGGTTATC
CACAGAATCAGGGGATAACGCAGGAAAGAACATGTGAGCAAAAGGCCAGCAAAAGGCCAGGAACCGTAAA
AAGGCCGCGTTGCTGGCGTTTTTCCATAGGCTCCGCCCCCCTGACGAGCATCACAAAAATCGACGCTCAA
GTCAGAGGTGGCGAAACCCGACAGGACTATAAAGATACCAGGCGTTTCCCCCTGGAAGCTCCCTCGTGCG
CTCTCCTGTTCCGACCCTGCCGCTTACCGGATACCTGTCCGCCTTTCTCCCTTCGGGAAGCGTGGCGCTT
TCTCATAGCTCACGCTGTAGGTATCTCAGTTCGGTGTAGGTCGTTCGCTCCAAGCTGGGCTGTGTGCACG
AACCCCCCGTTCAGCCCGACCGCTGCGCCTTATCCGGTAACTATCGTCTTGAGTCCAACCCGGTAAGACA
CGACTTATCGCCACTGGCAGCAGCCACTGGTAACAGGATTAGCAGAGCGAGGTATGTAGGCGGTGCTACA
GAGTTCTTGAAGTGGTGGCCTAACTACGGCTACACTAGAAGAACAGTATTTGGTATCTGCGCTCTGCTGA
AGCCAGTTACCTTCGGAAAAAGAGTTGGTAGCTCTTGATCCGGCAAACAAACCACCGCTGGTAGCGGTGG
TTTTTTTGTTTGCAAGCAGCAGATTACGCGCAGAAAAAAAGGATCTCAAGAAGATCCTTTGATCTTTTCT
ACGGGGTCTGACGCTCAGTGGAACGAAAACTCACGTTAAGGGATTTTGGTCATGAGATTATCAAAAAGGA
TCTTCACCTAGATCCTTTTAAATTAAAAATGAAGTTTTAAATCAATCTAAAGTATATATGAGTAAACTTG
GTCTGACAGTTACCAATGCTTAATCAGTGAGGCACCTATCTCAGCGATCTGTCTATTTCGTTCATCCATA
GTTGCCTGACTCCCCGTCGTGTAGATAACTACGATACGGGAGGGCTTACCATCTGGCCCCAGTGCTGCAA
TGATACCGCGAGACCCACGCTCACCGGCTCCAGATTTATCAGCAATAAACCAGCCAGCCGGAAGGGCCGA
GCGCAGAAGTGGTCCTGCAACTTTATCCGCCTCCATCCAGTCTATTAATTGTTGCCGGGAAGCTAGAGTA
AGTAGTTCGCCAGTTAATAGTTTGCGCAACGTTGTTGCCATTGCTACAGGCATCGTGGTGTCACGCTCGT
CGTTTGGTATGGCTTCATTCAGCTCCGGTTCCCAACGATCAAGGCGAGTTACATGATCCCCCATGTTGTG
CAAAAAAGCGGTTAGCTCCTTCGGTCCTCCGATCGTTGTCAGAAGTAAGTTGGCCGCAGTGTTATCACTC
ATGGTTATGGCAGCACTGCATAATTCTCTTACTGTCATGCCATCCGTAAGATGCTTTTCTGTGACTGGTG
AGTACTCAACCAAGTCATTCTGAGAATAGTGTATGCGGCGACCGAGTTGCTCTTGCCCGGCGTCAATACG
GGATAATACCGCGCCACATAGCAGAACTTTAAAAGTGCTCATCATTGGAAAACGTTCTTCGGGGCGAAAA
CTCTCAAGGATCTTACCGCTGTTGAGATCCAGTTCGATGTAACCCACTCGTGCACCCAACTGATCTTCAG
CATCTTTTACTTTCACCAGCGTTTCTGGGTGAGCAAAAACAGGAAGGCAAAATGCCGCAAAAAAGGGAAT
AAGGGCGACACGGAAATGTTGAATACTCATACTCTTCCTTTTTCAATATTATTGAAGCATTTATCAGGGT
TATTGTCTCATGAGCGGATACATATTTGAATGTATTTAGAAAAATAAACAAATAGGGGTTCCGCGCACAT
TTCCCCGAAAAGTGCCACCTGACGTC
